Addgene plasmid #213402: pAAV-hSyn-DIO-myr-EGFP-LDLR(Ct)
Purpose: douple floxed, myristoylation (myr) site for membrane targeting and EGFP
Depositing lab: Katrin Willig. Depositing organization: Max Planck Institute for Multidisciplinary Sciences. Publication: Environmental enrichment enhances patterning and remodeling of synaptic nanoarchitecture as revealed by STED nanoscopy. Wegner W, Steffens H, Gregor C, Wolf F, Willig KI. Elife. 2022 Feb 23;11:e73603. doi: 10.7554/eLife.73603. PubMed 35195066.
Backbone
  Vector backbone: pAAV
  Backbone manufacturer: Deisseroth Lab
  Vector type: Mammalian Expression, AAV
Growth in bacteria
  Bacterial resistance: Ampicillin, 100 μg/mL
  Growth temperature: 37°C
  Growth strain: NEB Stable
  Copy number: High Copy
Gene/Insert
  Gene/Insert name: EGFP (alt name: myr-EGFP-LDLR(Ct))
  Tag / fusion protein: myristoylation site (N terminal on insert); C-terminal (Ct) cytoplasmic domains of low density lipoprotein receptor (C terminal on insert)
Terms and licenses: Academic/Nonprofit Terms; Industry Terms: Not Available to Industry
How to cite: pAAV-hSyn-DIO-myr-EGFP-LDLR(Ct) was a gift from Katrin Willig (Addgene plasmid # 213402 ; http://n2t.net/addgene:213402 ; RRID:Addgene_213402)
