[The description below was written by a language model from this plasmid's Addgene catalogue record and pLannotate feature annotations shown in this document.]
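Description:
pAAV-hSyn-DIO-myr-EGFP-LDLR(Ct) is an adeno-associated virus transfer plasmid (5,722 nt) built on a pAAV backbone for Cre-dependent, neuron-specific expression of a membrane-targeted green fluorescent protein. It is maintained in bacteria through a high-copy ColE1/pUC-type origin and selected with ampicillin via the β-lactamase gene; an f1 phage origin is also present. The expression cassette is flanked by AAV2 inverted terminal repeats, which allow it to be packaged into recombinant AAV particles. The annotation detects a full-length ITR on the 3' side but only short fragments on the 5' side. This may reflect sequencing or annotation difficulty in this repetitive region rather than a real truncation, and the record does not resolve the point.

The human synapsin I promoter drives the payload, restricting expression to neurons. Downstream lies a double-floxed inverted open reading frame (DIO): the coding sequence sits in antisense orientation between two pairs of incompatible recombination sites, lox2272 and loxP, arranged in opposing orientation. In cells expressing Cre recombinase, the cassette is inverted and then locked into the sense orientation, so expression occurs only in Cre-positive neurons. The insert encodes EGFP with an N-terminal myristoylation site for membrane anchoring and, at its C terminus, the cytoplasmic domain of the low density lipoprotein receptor, which the annotation matches to the mouse protein. The myristoylation motif is listed in the catalogue fields but is not separately annotated in the feature table. A WPRE element and the human growth hormone polyadenylation signal follow to enhance transcript stability and processing. The associated publication used STED nanoscopy to study synaptic nanoarchitecture, consistent with use as a membrane label for neuronal imaging.
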