Features (pLannotate 1.2.2; 22 found; start..end, strand, type, name):
     12..39      +  repeat_region  AAV2 ITR (fragment): inverted terminal repeat of adeno-associated virus serotype 2 inverted
     68..95      +  repeat_region  AAV2 ITR (fragment): inverted terminal repeat of adeno-associated virus serotype 2 inverted
    175..622     +  promoter       hSyn promoter: human synapsin I promoter; confers neuron-specific expression (Kügler et al., 2003)
    654..687     +  protein_bind   lox2272: Cre-mediated recombination occurs in the 8-bp core sequence (GGATACTT). lox2272 sites are compatible with each other, but incompatible with loxP or loxN sites (Lee and Saito, 1988). Cre recombinase
    688..737     -  intron         β-globin intron (fragment): internally truncated intron from human β-globin
    738..771     +  protein_bind   loxP: Cre-mediated recombination occurs in the 8-bp core sequence (GCATACAT). Cre recombinase
    783..932     -  CDS            Ldlr (fragment): LDLR_MOUSE - Experimental evidence at protein level: Swiss-Prot protein existence level 1. Binds LDL, the major cholesterol-carrying lipoprotein of plasma, and transports it into cells by endocytosis. In order to be internalized, the receptor-ligand complexes must first cluster into clathrin-coated pits. From Mus musculus (Mouse).
    939..1655    -  CDS            EGFP: EGFP is a basic (constitutively fluorescent) green fluorescent protein published in 1996, derived from Aequorea victoria. It is reported to be a rapidly-maturing weak dimer with moderate acid sensitivity.
   1707..1740    -  protein_bind   lox2272: Cre-mediated recombination occurs in the 8-bp core sequence (GGATACTT). lox2272 sites are compatible with each other, but incompatible with loxP or loxN sites (Lee and Saito, 1988). Cre recombinase
   1741..1790    -  intron         β-globin intron (fragment): internally truncated intron from human β-globin
   1791..1824    -  protein_bind   loxP: Cre-mediated recombination occurs in the 8-bp core sequence (GCATACAT). Cre recombinase
   1825..1849    +  misc_feature   MCS (fragment): pBluescript multiple cloning site
   1849..2437    +  misc_feature   WPRE: woodchuck hepatitis virus posttranscriptional regulatory element
   2469..2945    +  polyA_signal   hGH poly(A) signal: human growth hormone polyadenylation signal
   2985..3125    +  repeat_region  AAV2 ITR: inverted terminal repeat of adeno-associated virus serotype 2 inverted
   3130..3181    -  misc_feature   bom (fragment): basis of mobility region from pBR322
   3200..3655    +  rep_origin     f1 ori (sequence partly withheld): f1 bacteriophage origin of replication; arrow indicates direction of (+) strand synthesis
   3656..3705    -  misc_feature   bom (fragment): basis of mobility region from pBR322
   3807..3842    -  CDS            rop (fragment): Rop protein, which maintains plasmids at low copy number; rop
   3937..4041    +  promoter       AmpR promoter: bla
   4042..4902    +  CDS            AmpR: β-lactamase; bla; confers resistance to ampicillin, carbenicillin, and related antibiotics
   5073..5661    +  rep_origin     ori: high-copy-number ColE1/pMB1/pBR322/pUC origin of replication
>Addgene plasmid #213402 | pAAV-hSyn-DIO-myr-EGFP-LDLR(Ct) | addgene full sequence | sequence record 423182 | Addgene NGS Result
CCTGCAGGCAGCTGCGCGCTCGCTCGCTCACTGAGGCCGCCCGGGCGTCGGGCGACCTTTGGTCGCCCGG
CCTCAGTGAGCGAGCGAGCGCGCAGAGAGGGAGTGGCCAACTCCATCACTAGGGGTTCCTGCGGCCGCAC
GCGTGTGTCTAGACTGCAGAGGGCCCTGCGTATGAGTGCAAGTGGGTTTTAGGACCAGGATGAGGCGGGG
TGGGGGTGCCTACCTGACGACCGACCCCGACCCACTGGACAAGCACCCAACCCCCATTCCCCAAATTGCG
CATCCCCTATCAGAGAGGGGGAGGGGAAACAGGATGCGGCGAGGCGCGTGCGCACTGCCAGCTTCAGCAC
CGCGGACAGTGCCTTCGCCCCCGCCTGGCGGCGCGCGCCACCGCCGCCTCAGCACTGAAGGCGCGCTGAC
GTCACTCGCCGGTCCCCCGCAAACTCCCCTTCCCGGCCACCTTGGTCGCGTCCGCGCCGCCGCCGGCCCA
GCCGGACCGCACCACGCGAGGCGCGAGATAGGGGGGCACGGGCGCGACCATCTGCGCTGCGGCGCCGGCG
ACTCAGCGCTGCCTCAGTCTGCGGTGGGCAGCGGAGGAGTCGTGTCGTGCCTGAGAGCGCAGTCGAGAAG
GTACCGGATCCGTCGACTCCGGAATAACTTCGTATAGGATACTTTATACGAAGTTATGCAGAATGGTAGC
TGGATTGTAGCTGCTATTAGCAATATGAAACCTCTTAATAACTTCGTATAGCATACATTATACGAAGTTA
TGGCGCGCCTCAGGCCACATCGTCCTCGAGGCTGACCATCTGCCGACTTGGATAGGTGTACCCGTCTTGG
GACCTGCAAATGTGCAGCTCATCCTCTGTGGTCTTCTGGTACACGGGGTTATCGAAATTGATGCTGTTGA
TATTCTTCAGGCGCCAGTTCCGACCGGTCTTGTACAGCTCGTCCATGCCGAGAGTGATCCCGGCGGCGGT
CACGAACTCCAGCAGGACCATGTGATCGCGCTTCTCGTTGGGGTCTTTGCTCAGGGCGGACTGGGTGCTC
AGGTAGTGGTTGTCGGGCAGCAGCACGGGGCCGTCGCCGATGGGGGTGTTCTGCTGGTAGTGGTCGGCGA
GCTGCACGCTGCCGTCCTCGATGTTGTGGCGGATCTTGAAGTTCACCTTGATGCCGTTCTTCTGCTTGTC
GGCCATGATATAGACGTTGTGGCTGTTGTAGTTGTACTCCAGCTTGTGCCCCAGGATGTTGCCGTCCTCC
TTGAAGTCGATGCCCTTCAGCTCGATGCGGTTCACCAGGGTGTCGCCCTCGAACTTCACCTCGGCGCGGG
TCTTGTAGTTGCCGTCGTCCTTGAAGAAGATGGTGCGCTCCTGGACGTAGCCTTCGGGCATGGCGGACTT
GAAGAAGTCGTGCTGCTTCATGTGGTCGGGGTAGCGGCTGAAGCACTGCACGCCGTAGGTCAGGGTGGTC
ACGAGGGTGGGCCAGGGCACGGGCAGCTTGCCGGTGGTGCAGATGAACTTCAGGGTCAGCTTGCCGTAGG
TGGCATCGCCCTCGCCCTCGCCGGACACGCTGAACTTGTGGCCGTTTACGTCGCCGTCCAGCTCGACCAG
GATGGGCACCACCCCGGTGAACAGCTCCTCGCCCTTGCTCACCATCGTCAGTTTTGTTGCTTCTTTATCC
TTACATTGCACACAGCCCATGCTAGCATAACTTCGTATAAAGTATCCTATACGAAGTTATTTGCCTTAAC
CCAGAAATTATCACTGTTATTCTTTAGAATGGTGCAAAGAATAACTTCGTATAATGTATGCTATACGAAG
TTATGAATTCGATATCAAGCTTATCGATAATCAACCTCTGGATTACAAAATTTGTGAAAGATTGACTGGT
ATTCTTAACTATGTTGCTCCTTTTACGCTATGTGGATACGCTGCTTTAATGCCTTTGTATCATGCTATTG
CTTCCCGTATGGCTTTCATTTTCTCCTCCTTGTATAAATCCTGGTTGCTGTCTCTTTATGAGGAGTTGTG
GCCCGTTGTCAGGCAACGTGGCGTGGTGTGCACTGTGTTTGCTGACGCAACCCCCACTGGTTGGGGCATT
GCCACCACCTGTCAGCTCCTTTCCGGGACTTTCGCTTTCCCCCTCCCTATTGCCACGGCGGAACTCATCG
CCGCCTGCCTTGCCCGCTGCTGGACAGGGGCTCGGCTGTTGGGCACTGACAATTCCGTGGTGTTGTCGGG
GAAATCATCGTCCTTTCCTTGGCTGCTCGCCTATGTTGCCACCTGGATTCTGCGCGGGACGTCCTTCTGC
TACGTCCCTTCGGCCCTCAATCCAGCGGACCTTCCTTCCCGCGGCCTGCTGCCGGCTCTGCGGCCTCTTC
CGCGTCTTCGCCTTCGCCCTCAGACGAGTCGGATCTCCCTTTGGGCCGCCTCCCCGCATCGATACCGAGC
GCTGCTCGAGAGATCTACGGGTGGCATCCCTGTGACCCCTCCCCAGTGCCTCTCCTGGCCCTGGAAGTTG
CCACTCCAGTGCCCACCAGCCTTGTCCTAATAAAATTAAGTTGCATCATTTTGTCTGACTAGGTGTCCTT
CTATAATATTATGGGGTGGAGGGGGGTGGTATGGAGCAAGGGGCAAGTTGGGAAGACAACCTGTAGGGCC
TGCGGGGTCTATTGGGAACCAAGCTGGAGTGCAGTGGCACAATCTTGGCTCACTGCAATCTCCGCCTCCT
GGGTTCAAGCGATTCTCCTGCCTCAGCCTCCCGAGTTGTTGGGATTCCAGGCATGCATGACCAGGCTCAG
CTAATTTTTGTTTTTTTGGTAGAGACGGGGTTTCACCATATTGGCCAGGCTGGTCTCCAACTCCTAATCT
CAGGTGATCTACCCACCTTGGCCTCCCAAATTGCTGGGATTACAGGCGTGAACCACTGCTCCCTTCCCTG
TCCTTCTGATTTTGTAGGTAACCACGTGCGGACCGAGCGGCCGCAGGAACCCCTAGTGATGGAGTTGGCC
ACTCCCTCTCTGCGCGCTCGCTCGCTCACTGAGGCCGGGCGACCAAAGGTCGCCCGACGCCCGGGCTTTG
CCCGGGCGGCCTCAGTGAGCGAGCGAGCGCGCAGCTGCCTGCAGGGGCGCCTGATGCGGTATTTTCTCCT
TACGCATCTGTGCGGTATTTCACACCGCATA
[95 nt withheld, positions 3182-3276]
T
[46 nt withheld, positions 3278-3323]
C
[141 nt withheld, positions 3325-3465]
CCTTTGACGTTGGAGTCCACGTTCTTT
[37 nt withheld, positions 3493-3529]
ACTCTATCTCGGGCTATTCTTTTGATTTATAAGGGATTTTGCCGATTTCGGTCTATTGGTTAAAAAATGA
GCTGATTTAACAAAAATTTAACGCGAATTTTAACAAAATATTAACGTTTACAATTTTATGGTGCACTCTC
AGTACAATCTGCTCTGATGCCGCATAGTTAAGCCAGCCCCGACACCCGCCAACACCCGCTGACGCGCCCT
GACGGGCTTGTCTGCTCCCGGCATCCGCTTACAGACAAGCTGTGACCGTCTCCGGGAGCTGCATGTGTCA
GAGGTTTTCACCGTCATCACCGAAACGCGCGAGACGAAAGGGCCTCGTGATACGCCTATTTTTATAGGTT
AATGTCATGATAATAATGGTTTCTTAGACGTCAGGTGGCACTTTTCGGGGAAATGTGCGCGGAACCCCTA
TTTGTTTATTTTTCTAAATACATTCAAATATGTATCCGCTCATGAGACAATAACCCTGATAAATGCTTCA
ATAATATTGAAAAAGGAAGAGTATGAGTATTCAACATTTCCGTGTCGCCCTTATTCCCTTTTTTGCGGCA
TTTTGCCTTCCTGTTTTTGCTCACCCAGAAACGCTGGTGAAAGTAAAAGATGCTGAAGATCAGTTGGGTG
CACGAGTGGGTTACATCGAACTGGATCTCAACAGCGGTAAGATCCTTGAGAGTTTTCGCCCCGAAGAACG
TTTTCCAATGATGAGCACTTTTAAAGTTCTGCTATGTGGCGCGGTATTATCCCGTATTGACGCCGGGCAA
GAGCAACTCGGTCGCCGCATACACTATTCTCAGAATGACTTGGTTGAGTACTCACCAGTCACAGAAAAGC
ATCTTACGGATGGCATGACAGTAAGAGAATTATGCAGTGCTGCCATAACCATGAGTGATAACACTGCGGC
CAACTTACTTCTGACAACGATCGGAGGACCGAAGGAGCTAACCGCTTTTTTGCACAACATGGGGGATCAT
GTAACTCGCCTTGATCGTTGGGAACCGGAGCTGAATGAAGCCATACCAAACGACGAGCGTGACACCACGA
TGCCTGTAGCAATGGCAACAACGTTGCGCAAACTATTAACTGGCGAACTACTTACTCTAGCTTCCCGGCA
ACAATTAATAGACTGGATGGAGGCGGATAAAGTTGCAGGACCACTTCTGCGCTCGGCCCTTCCGGCTGGC
TGGTTTATTGCTGATAAATCTGGAGCCGGTGAGCGTGGGTCTCGCGGTATCATTGCAGCACTGGGGCCAG
ATGGTAAGCCCTCCCGTATCGTAGTTATCTACACGACGGGGAGTCAGGCAACTATGGATGAACGAAATAG
ACAGATCGCTGAGATAGGTGCCTCACTGATTAAGCATTGGTAACTGTCAGACCAAGTTTACTCATATATA
CTTTAGATTGATTTAAAACTTCATTTTTAATTTAAAAGGATCTAGGTGAAGATCCTTTTTGATAATCTCA
TGACCAAAATCCCTTAACGTGAGTTTTCGTTCCACTGAGCGTCAGACCCCGTAGAAAAGATCAAAGGATC
TTCTTGAGATCCTTTTTTTCTGCGCGTAATCTGCTGCTTGCAAACAAAAAAACCACCGCTACCAGCGGTG
GTTTGTTTGCCGGATCAAGAGCTACCAACTCTTTTTCCGAAGGTAACTGGCTTCAGCAGAGCGCAGATAC
CAAATACTGTTCTTCTAGTGTAGCCGTAGTTAGGCCACCACTTCAAGAACTCTGTAGCACCGCCTACATA
CCTCGCTCTGCTAATCCTGTTACCAGTGGCTGCTGCCAGTGGCGATAAGTCGTGTCTTACCGGGTTGGAC
TCAAGACGATAGTTACCGGATAAGGCGCAGCGGTCGGGCTGAACGGGGGGTTCGTGCACACAGCCCAGCT
TGGAGCGAACGACCTACACCGAACTGAGATACCTACAGCGTGAGCTATGAGAAAGCGCCACGCTTCCCGA
AGGGAGAAAGGCGGACAGGTATCCGGTAAGCGGCAGGGTCGGAACAGGAGAGCGCATGAGGGAGCTTCCA
GGGGGAAACGCCTGGTATCTTTATAGTCCTGTCGGGTTTCGCCACCTCTGACTTGAGCGTCGATTTTTGT
GATGCTCGTCAGGGGGGCGGAGCCTATGGAAAAACGCCAGCAACGCGGCCTTTTTACGGTTCCTGGCCTT
TTGCTGGCCTTTTGCTCACATGT
